Addgene plasmid #76899: PRKCG gRNA (BRDN0001146492)
Purpose: 3rd generation lentiviral gRNA plasmid targeting human PRKCG
Depositing lab: John Doench & David Root. Depositing organization: Broad Institute. Publication: Optimized sgRNA design to maximize activity and minimize off-target effects of CRISPR-Cas9. Doench JG, Fusi N, Sullender M, Hegde M, Vaimberg EW, Donovan KF, Smith I, Tothova Z, Wilen C, Orchard R, Virgin HW, Listgarten J, Root DE. Nat Biotechnol. 2016 Jan 18. doi: 10.1038/nbt.3437. PubMed 26780180.
Backbone
  Vector backbone: lentiGuide-Puro
  Backbone manufacturer: Zhang Lab (Addgene plasmid # 52963)
  Vector type: Mammalian Expression, Lentiviral, CRISPR
  Selectable markers: Puromycin
Growth in bacteria
  Bacterial resistance: Ampicillin, 100 μg/mL
  Growth temperature: 37°C
  Growth strain: DH5alpha
  Copy number: High Copy
Gene/Insert
  Gene/Insert name: PRKCG
  gRNA/shRNA sequence: CTCTACGGGCTTGTGCACCA
  Species: H. sapiens (human)
  Entrez Gene: PRKCG (a.k.a. PKC-gamma, PKCC, PKCG, PKCI(3), PKCgamma, SCA14)
  Promoter: hU6
  Cloning method: Unknown
  Sequencing primers: 5′ U6-F; 3′ pS2-R
Terms and licenses: Academic/Nonprofit Terms; Industry Terms: Not Available to Industry
Depositor comments: The gRNA was designed to target a Genbank reference sequence which has since been removed from the database. Note that this plasmid does NOT contain Cas9. It should be used in conjunction with lentiCas9-Blast (Addgene #52962) or otherwise with cell lines already expressing Cas9. Browse the full kinome gRNA library at http://www.addgene.org/pooled-library/broadgpp-human-kinome/ or visit http://www.broadinstitute.org/rnai/public/ for detailed protocols and information.
How to cite: PRKCG gRNA (BRDN0001146492) was a gift from John Doench & David Root (Addgene plasmid # 76899 ; http://n2t.net/addgene:76899 ; RRID:Addgene_76899)
