[The description below was written by a language model from this plasmid's Addgene catalogue record and pLannotate feature annotations shown in this document.]
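Description:
PRKCG gRNA (BRDN0001146492) is a third-generation lentiviral guide RNA plasmid built on the lentiGuide-Puro backbone and designed to direct CRISPR-Cas9 editing of the human PRKCG gene, which encodes protein kinase C gamma. It is maintained in E. coli as a high-copy plasmid through a ColE1/pUC-type origin with ampicillin selection from the β-lactamase gene. The backbone also carries an f1 origin, an SV40 origin and remnants of lac and phage-promoter cloning elements.

The lentiviral transfer cassette begins with an RSV promoter fused to a truncated HIV-1 5' LTR, which makes genomic RNA production independent of Tat. This is followed by the Ψ packaging signal, a partial gag region and the Rev response element for Rev-dependent nuclear export. Downstream, a human U6 RNA polymerase III promoter drives the PRKCG-specific spacer joined to the Streptococcus pyogenes gRNA scaffold. After a central polypurine tract, which aids nuclear import of the reverse-transcribed genome, an EF-1α core promoter with its intron A expresses puromycin N-acetyltransferase so that transduced mammalian cells can be selected. WPRE enhances transcript expression, and the ΔU3 3' LTR renders the integrated provirus self-inactivating.

The plasmid does not encode Cas9, so it is intended for use together with a separate Cas9 lentivector or in cells that already express Cas9. It is an individual clone related to a human kinome gRNA library developed alongside work on optimized sgRNA design. The depositors note that the guide was designed against a GenBank reference sequence that has since been withdrawn, so users may wish to confirm the target site against current annotations.
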