Features (pLannotate 1.2.2; 29 found; start..end, strand, type, name):
     14..80      +  CDS            small t antigen (fragment): SV40 (simian virus 40) small t antigen
    106..317     +  promoter       EF-1α core promoter: core promoter for human elongation factor EF-1α
    318..1256    +  intron         EF-1α intron A: intron upstream of the start codon of human EF-1α
   1278..1877    +  CDS            PuroR (fragment): puromycin N-acetyltransferase; pac from Streptomyces; confers resistance to puromycin
   1893..2481    +  misc_feature   WPRE: woodchuck hepatitis virus posttranscriptional regulatory element
   2532..2551    +  misc_feature   cPPT/CTS (fragment): central polypurine tract and central termination sequence of HIV-1
   2553..2786    +  LTR            3' LTR (ΔU3): self-inactivating 3' long terminal repeat (LTR) from HIV-1
   2864..2985    +  polyA_signal   SV40 poly(A) signal: SV40 polyadenylation signal
   3025..3160    +  rep_origin     SV40 ori: SV40 origin of replication
   3181..3199    -  promoter       T7 promoter: promoter for bacteriophage T7 RNA polymerase
   3207..3362    +  CDS            lacZα (fragment): LacZα fragment of β-galactosidase; lacZ fragment
   3367..3795    +  rep_origin     f1 ori (sequence partly withheld): f1 bacteriophage origin of replication; arrow indicates direction of (+) strand synthesis
   3848..3952    +  promoter       AmpR promoter: bla
   3953..4813    +  CDS            AmpR: β-lactamase; bla; confers resistance to ampicillin, carbenicillin, and related antibiotics
   4984..5572    +  rep_origin     ori: high-copy-number ColE1/pMB1/pBR322/pUC origin of replication
   5755..5847    +  CDS            lacI (fragment): lac repressor; lacI; The lac repressor binds to the lac operator to inhibit transcription in E. coli. This inhibition can be relieved by adding lactose or isopropyl-β-D-thiogalactopyranoside (IPTG).
   5860..5881    +  protein_bind   CAP binding site: CAP binding activates transcription in the presence of cAMP. E. coli catabolite activator protein
   5896..5926    +  promoter       lac promoter: promoter for the E. coli lac operon
   5934..5950    +  protein_bind   lac operator: The lac repressor binds to the lac operator to inhibit transcription in E. coli. This inhibition can be relieved by adding lactose or isopropyl-β-D-thiogalactopyranoside (IPTG). lac repressor encoded by lacI
   5995..6013    +  promoter       T3 promoter: promoter for bacteriophage T3 RNA polymerase
   6041..6267    +  promoter       RSV promoter: Rous sarcoma virus enhancer/promoter
   6268..6448    +  LTR            5' LTR (truncated): truncated 5' long terminal repeat (LTR) from HIV-1
   6495..6620    +  misc_feature   HIV-1 Ψ: packaging signal of human immunodeficiency virus type 1
   6604..6967    +  CDS            HIV-1 gag (fragment): gag protein from human immunodeficiency virus 1; gag
   7113..7346    +  misc_feature   RRE: The Rev response element (RRE) of HIV-1 allows for Rev-dependent mRNA export from the nucleus to the cytoplasm.
   7723..7749    +  CDS            Rev (fragment): human immunodeficiency virus 1 (HIV-1) Rev protein; rev; enhances nuclear export of unspliced and incompletely spliced viral mRNAs
   7753..7993    +  promoter       U6 promoter: RNA polymerase III promoter for human U6 snRNA
   8023..8098    +  misc_RNA       gRNA scaffold: guide RNA scaffold for the Streptococcus pyogenes CRISPR/Cas9 system
   8154..8271    +  misc_feature   cPPT/CTS: central polypurine tract and central termination sequence of HIV-1
>Addgene plasmid #76899 | PRKCG gRNA (BRDN0001146492) | addgene full sequence | sequence record 186726 | Addgene Assembled Sequence
CCCGGGTGCAAAGATGGATAAAGTTTTAAACAGAGAGGAATCTTTGCAGCTAATGGACCTTCTAGGTCTT
GAAAGGAGTGGGAATTGGCTCCGGTGCCCGTCAGTGGGCAGAGCGCACATCGCCCACAGTCCCCGAGAAG
TTGGGGGGAGGGGTCGGCAATTGATCCGGTGCCTAGAGAAGGTGGCGCGGGGTAAACTGGGAAAGTGATG
TCGTGTACTGGCTCCGCCTTTTTCCCGAGGGTGGGGGAGAACCGTATATAAGTGCAGTAGTCGCCGTGAA
CGTTCTTTTTCGCAACGGGTTTGCCGCCAGAACACAGGTAAGTGCCGTGTGTGGTTCCCGCGGGCCTGGC
CTCTTTACGGGTTATGGCCCTTGCGTGCCTTGAATTACTTCCACCTGGCTGCAGTACGTGATTCTTGATC
CCGAGCTTCGGGTTGGAAGTGGGTGGGAGAGTTCGAGGCCTTGCGCTTAAGGAGCCCCTTCGCCTCGTGC
TTGAGTTGAGGCCTGGCCTGGGCGCTGGGGCCGCCGCGTGCGAATCTGGTGGCACCTTCGCGCCTGTCTC
GCTGCTTTCGATAAGTCTCTAGCCATTTAAAATTTTTGATGACCTGCTGCGACGCTTTTTTTCTGGCAAG
ATAGTCTTGTAAATGCGGGCCAAGATCTGCACACTGGTATTTCGGTTTTTGGGGCCGCGGGCGGCGACGG
GGCCCGTGCGTCCCAGCGCACATGTTCGGCGAGGCGGGGCCTGCGAGCGCGGCCACCGAGAATCGGACGG
GGGTAGTCTCAAGCTGGCCGGCCTGCTCTGGTGCCTGGCCTCGCGCCGCCGTGTATCGCCCCGCCCTGGG
CGGCAAGGCTGGCCCGGTCGGCACCAGTTGCGTGAGCGGAAAGATGGCCGCTTCCCGGCCCTGCTGCAGG
GAGCTCAAAATGGAGGACGCGGCGCTCGGGAGAGCGGGCGGGTGAGTCACCCACACAAAGGAAAAGGGCC
TTTCCGTCCTCAGCCGTCGCTTCATGTGACTCCACGGAGTACCGGGCGCCGTCCAGGCACCTCGATTAGT
TCTCGAGCTTTTGGAGTACGTCGTCTTTAGGTTGGGGGGAGGGGTTTTATGCGATGGAGTTTCCCCACAC
TGAGTGGGTGGAGACTGAAGTTAGGCCAGCTTGGCACTTGATGTAATTCTCCTTGGAATTTGCCCTTTTT
GAGTTTGGATCTTGGTTCATTCTCAAGCCTCAGACAGTGGTTCAAAGTTTTTTTCTTCCATTTCAGGTGT
CGTGACGTACGGCCACCATGACCGAGTACAAGCCCACGGTGCGCCTCGCCACCCGCGACGACGTCCCCAG
GGCCGTACGCACCCTCGCCGCCGCGTTCGCCGACTACCCCGCCACGCGCCACACCGTCGATCCGGACCGC
CACATCGAGCGGGTCACCGAGCTGCAAGAACTCTTCCTCACGCGCGTCGGGCTCGACATCGGCAAGGTGT
GGGTCGCGGACGACGGCGCCGCCGTGGCGGTCTGGACCACGCCGGAGAGCGTCGAAGCGGGGGCGGTGTT
CGCCGAGATCGGCCCGCGCATGGCCGAGTTGAGCGGTTCCCGGCTGGCCGCGCAGCAACAGATGGAAGGC
CTCCTGGCGCCGCACCGGCCCAAGGAGCCCGCGTGGTTCCTGGCCACCGTCGGAGTCTCGCCCGACCACC
AGGGCAAGGGTCTGGGCAGCGCCGTCGTGCTCCCCGGAGTGGAGGCGGCCGAGCGCGCCGGGGTGCCCGC
CTTCCTGGAGACCTCCGCGCCCCGCAACCTCCCCTTCTACGAGCGGCTCGGCTTCACCGTCACCGCCGAC
GTCGAGGTGCCCGAAGGACCGCGCACCTGGTGCATGACCCGCAAGCCCGGTGCCTGAACGCGTTAAGTCG
ACAATCAACCTCTGGATTACAAAATTTGTGAAAGATTGACTGGTATTCTTAACTATGTTGCTCCTTTTAC
GCTATGTGGATACGCTGCTTTAATGCCTTTGTATCATGCTATTGCTTCCCGTATGGCTTTCATTTTCTCC
TCCTTGTATAAATCCTGGTTGCTGTCTCTTTATGAGGAGTTGTGGCCCGTTGTCAGGCAACGTGGCGTGG
TGTGCACTGTGTTTGCTGACGCAACCCCCACTGGTTGGGGCATTGCCACCACCTGTCAGCTCCTTTCCGG
GACTTTCGCTTTCCCCCTCCCTATTGCCACGGCGGAACTCATCGCCGCCTGCCTTGCCCGCTGCTGGACA
GGGGCTCGGCTGTTGGGCACTGACAATTCCGTGGTGTTGTCGGGGAAATCATCGTCCTTTCCTTGGCTGC
TCGCCTGTGTTGCCACCTGGATTCTGCGCGGGACGTCCTTCTGCTACGTCCCTTCGGCCCTCAATCCAGC
GGACCTTCCTTCCCGCGGCCTGCTGCCGGCTCTGCGGCCTCTTCCGCGTCTTCGCCTTCGCCCTCAGACG
AGTCGGATCTCCCTTTGGGCCGCCTCCCCGCGTCGACTTTAAGACCAATGACTTACAAGGCAGCTGTAGA
TCTTAGCCACTTTTTAAAAGAAAAGGGGGGACTGGAAGGGCTAATTCACTCCCAACGAAGACAAGATCTG
CTTTTTGCTTGTACTGGGTCTCTCTGGTTAGACCAGATCTGAGCCTGGGAGCTCTCTGGCTAACTAGGGA
ACCCACTGCTTAAGCCTCAATAAAGCTTGCCTTGAGTGCTTCAAGTAGTGTGTGCCCGTCTGTTGTGTGA
CTCTGGTAACTAGAGATCCCTCAGACCCTTTTAGTCAGTGTGGAAAATCTCTAGCAGTACGTATAGTAGT
TCATGTCATCTTATTATTCAGTATTTATAACTTGCAAAGAAATGAATATCAGAGAGTGAGAGGAACTTGT
TTATTGCAGCTTATAATGGTTACAAATAAAGCAATAGCATCACAAATTTCACAAATAAAGCATTTTTTTC
ACTGCATTCTAGTTGTGGTTTGTCCAAACTCATCAATGTATCTTATCATGTCTGGCTCTAGCTATCCCGC
CCCTAACTCCGCCCATCCCGCCCCTAACTCCGCCCAGTTCCGCCCATTCTCCGCCCCATGGCTGACTAAT
TTTTTTTATTTATGCAGAGGCCGAGGCCGCCTCGGCCTCTGAGCTATTCCAGAAGTAGTGAGGAGGCTTT
TTTGGAGGCCTAGGGACGTACCCAATTCGCCCTATAGTGAGTCGTATTACGCGCGCTCACTGGCCGTCGT
TTTACAACGTCGTGACTGGGAAAACCCTGGCGTTACCCAACTTAATCGCCTTGCAGCACATCCCCCTTTC
GCCAGCTGGCGTAATAGCGAAGAGGCCCGCACCGATCGCCCTTCCCAACAGTTGCGCAGCCTGAATGGCG
AATGGG
[124 nt withheld, positions 3367-3490]
C
[91 nt withheld, positions 3492-3582]
A
[49 nt withheld, positions 3584-3632]
CCTTTGACGTTGGAGTCCACGTTCTTT
[37 nt withheld, positions 3660-3696]
ACCCTATCTCGGTCTATTCTTTTGATTTATAAGGGATTTTGCCGATTTCGGCCTATTGGTTAAAAAATGA
GCTGATTTAACAAAAATTTAACGCGAATTTTAACAAAATATTAACGCTTACAATTTAGGTGGCACTTTTC
GGGGAAATGTGCGCGGAACCCCTATTTGTTTATTTTTCTAAATACATTCAAATATGTATCCGCTCATGAG
ACAATAACCCTGATAAATGCTTCAATAATATTGAAAAAGGAAGAGTATGAGTATTCAACATTTCCGTGTC
GCCCTTATTCCCTTTTTTGCGGCATTTTGCCTTCCTGTTTTTGCTCACCCAGAAACGCTGGTGAAAGTAA
AAGATGCTGAAGATCAGTTGGGTGCACGAGTGGGTTACATCGAACTGGATCTCAACAGCGGTAAGATCCT
TGAGAGTTTTCGCCCCGAAGAACGTTTTCCAATGATGAGCACTTTTAAAGTTCTGCTATGTGGCGCGGTA
TTATCCCGTATTGACGCCGGGCAAGAGCAACTCGGTCGCCGCATACACTATTCTCAGAATGACTTGGTTG
AGTACTCACCAGTCACAGAAAAGCATCTTACGGATGGCATGACAGTAAGAGAATTATGCAGTGCTGCCAT
AACCATGAGTGATAACACTGCGGCCAACTTACTTCTGACAACGATCGGAGGACCGAAGGAGCTAACCGCT
TTTTTGCACAACATGGGGGATCATGTAACTCGCCTTGATCGTTGGGAACCGGAGCTGAATGAAGCCATAC
CAAACGACGAGCGTGACACCACGATGCCTGTAGCAATGGCAACAACGTTGCGCAAACTATTAACTGGCGA
ACTACTTACTCTAGCTTCCCGGCAACAATTAATAGACTGGATGGAGGCGGATAAAGTTGCAGGACCACTT
CTGCGCTCGGCCCTTCCGGCTGGCTGGTTTATTGCTGATAAATCTGGAGCCGGTGAGCGTGGGTCTCGCG
GTATCATTGCAGCACTGGGGCCAGATGGTAAGCCCTCCCGTATCGTAGTTATCTACACGACGGGGAGTCA
GGCAACTATGGATGAACGAAATAGACAGATCGCTGAGATAGGTGCCTCACTGATTAAGCATTGGTAACTG
TCAGACCAAGTTTACTCATATATACTTTAGATTGATTTAAAACTTCATTTTTAATTTAAAAGGATCTAGG
TGAAGATCCTTTTTGATAATCTCATGACCAAAATCCCTTAACGTGAGTTTTCGTTCCACTGAGCGTCAGA
CCCCGTAGAAAAGATCAAAGGATCTTCTTGAGATCCTTTTTTTCTGCGCGTAATCTGCTGCTTGCAAACA
AAAAAACCACCGCTACCAGCGGTGGTTTGTTTGCCGGATCAAGAGCTACCAACTCTTTTTCCGAAGGTAA
CTGGCTTCAGCAGAGCGCAGATACCAAATACTGTTCTTCTAGTGTAGCCGTAGTTAGGCCACCACTTCAA
GAACTCTGTAGCACCGCCTACATACCTCGCTCTGCTAATCCTGTTACCAGTGGCTGCTGCCAGTGGCGAT
AAGTCGTGTCTTACCGGGTTGGACTCAAGACGATAGTTACCGGATAAGGCGCAGCGGTCGGGCTGAACGG
GGGGTTCGTGCACACAGCCCAGCTTGGAGCGAACGACCTACACCGAACTGAGATACCTACAGCGTGAGCT
ATGAGAAAGCGCCACGCTTCCCGAAGGGAGAAAGGCGGACAGGTATCCGGTAAGCGGCAGGGTCGGAACA
GGAGAGCGCACGAGGGAGCTTCCAGGGGGAAACGCCTGGTATCTTTATAGTCCTGTCGGGTTTCGCCACC
TCTGACTTGAGCGTCGATTTTTGTGATGCTCGTCAGGGGGGCGGAGCCTATGGAAAAACGCCAGCAACGC
GGCCTTTTTACGGTTCCTGGCCTTTTGCTGGCCTTTTGCTCACATGTTCTTTCCTGCGTTATCCCCTGAT
TCTGTGGATAACCGTATTACCGCCTTTGAGTGAGCTGATACCGCTCGCCGCAGCCGAACGACCGAGCGCA
GCGAGTCAGTGAGCGAGGAAGCGGAAGAGCGCCCAATACGCAAACCGCCTCTCCCCGCGCGTTGGCCGAT
TCATTAATGCAGCTGGCACGACAGGTTTCCCGACTGGAAAGCGGGCAGTGAGCGCAACGCAATTAATGTG
AGTTAGCTCACTCATTAGGCACCCCAGGCTTTACACTTTATGCTTCCGGCTCGTATGTTGTGTGGAATTG
TGAGCGGATAACAATTTCACACAGGAAACAGCTATGACCATGATTACGCCAAGCGCGCAATTAACCCTCA
CTAAAGGGAACAAAAGCTGGAGCTGCAAGCTTAATGTAGTCTTATGCAATACTCTTGTAGTCTTGCAACA
TGGTAACGATGAGTTAGCAACATGCCTTACAAGGAGAGAAAAAGCACCGTGCATGCCGATTGGTGGAAGT
AAGGTGGTACGATCGTGCCTTATTAGGAAGGCAACAGACGGGTCTGACATGGATTGGACGAACCACTGAA
TTGCCGCATTGCAGAGATATTGTATTTAAGTGCCTAGCTCGATACATAAACGGGTCTCTCTGGTTAGACC
AGATCTGAGCCTGGGAGCTCTCTGGCTAACTAGGGAACCCACTGCTTAAGCCTCAATAAAGCTTGCCTTG
AGTGCTTCAAGTAGTGTGTGCCCGTCTGTTGTGTGACTCTGGTAACTAGAGATCCCTCAGACCCTTTTAG
TCAGTGTGGAAAATCTCTAGCAGTGGCGCCCGAACAGGGACTTGAAAGCGAAAGGGAAACCAGAGGAGCT
CTCTCGACGCAGGACTCGGCTTGCTGAAGCGCGCACGGCAAGAGGCGAGGGGCGGCGACTGGTGAGTACG
CCAAAAATTTTGACTAGCGGAGGCTAGAAGGAGAGAGATGGGTGCGAGAGCGTCAGTATTAAGCGGGGGA
GAATTAGATCGCGATGGGAAAAAATTCGGTTAAGGCCAGGGGGAAAGAAAAAATATAAATTAAAACATAT
AGTATGGGCAAGCAGGGAGCTAGAACGATTCGCAGTTAATCCTGGCCTGTTAGAAACATCAGAAGGCTGT
AGACAAATACTGGGACAGCTACAACCATCCCTTCAGACAGGATCAGAAGAACTTAGATCATTATATAATA
CAGTAGCAACCCTCTATTGTGTGCATCAAAGGATAGAGATAAAAGACACCAAGGAAGCTTTAGACAAGAT
AGAGGAAGAGCAAAACAAAAGTAAGACCACCGCACAGCAAGCGGCCGCTGATCTTCAGACCTGGAGGAGG
AGATATGAGGGACAATTGGAGAAGTGAATTATATAAATATAAAGTAGTAAAAATTGAACCATTAGGAGTA
GCACCCACCAAGGCAAAGAGAAGAGTGGTGCAGAGAGAAAAAAGAGCAGTGGGAATAGGAGCTTTGTTCC
TTGGGTTCTTGGGAGCAGCAGGAAGCACTATGGGCGCAGCGTCAATGACGCTGACGGTACAGGCCAGACA
ATTATTGTCTGGTATAGTGCAGCAGCAGAACAATTTGCTGAGGGCTATTGAGGCGCAACAGCATCTGTTG
CAACTCACAGTCTGGGGCATCAAGCAGCTCCAGGCAAGAATCCTGGCTGTGGAAAGATACCTAAAGGATC
AACAGCTCCTGGGGATTTGGGGTTGCTCTGGAAAACTCATTTGCACCACTGCTGTGCCTTGGAATGCTAG
TTGGAGTAATAAATCTCTGGAACAGATTTGGAATCACACGACCTGGATGGAGTGGGACAGAGAAATTAAC
AATTACACAAGCTTAATACACTCCTTAATTGAAGAATCGCAAAACCAGCAAGAAAAGAATGAACAAGAAT
TATTGGAATTAGATAAATGGGCAAGTTTGTGGAATTGGTTTAACATAACAAATTGGCTGTGGTATATAAA
ATTATTCATAATGATAGTAGGAGGCTTGGTAGGTTTAAGAATAGTTTTTGCTGTACTTTCTATAGTGAAT
AGAGTTAGGCAGGGATATTCACCATTATCGTTTCAGACCCACCTCCCAACCCCGAGGGGACCCAGAGAGG
GCCTATTTCCCATGATTCCTTCATATTTGCATATACGATACAAGGCTGTTAGAGAGATAATTAGAATTAA
TTTGACTGTAAACACAAAGATATTAGTACAAAATACGTGACGTAGAAAGTAATAATTTCTTGGGTAGTTT
GCAGTTTTAAAATTATGTTTTAAAATGGACTATCATATGCTTACCGTAACTTGAAAGTATTTCGATTTCT
TGGCTTTATATATCTTGTGGAAAGGACGAAACACCGCTCTACGGGCTTGTGCACCAGTTTTAGAGCTAGA
AATAGCAAGTTAAAATAAGGCTAGTCCGTTATCAACTTGAAAAAGTGGCACCGAGTCGGTGCTTTTTTAA
GCTTGGCGTAACTAGATCTTGAGACAAATGGCAGTATTCATCCACAATTTTAAAAGAAAAGGGGGGATTG
GGGGGTACAGTGCAGGGGAAAGAATAGTAGACATAATAGCAACAGACATACAAACTAAAGAATTACAAAA
ACAAATTACAAAAATTCAAAATTTTCGGGTTTATTACAGGGACAGCAGAGATCCACTTTGGCGCCGGCTC
GAGGGGG
