>Addgene plasmid #76899 | PRKCG gRNA (BRDN0001146492) | depositor partial sequence | sequence record 144359 | Target Sequence
CTCTACGGGCTTGTGCACCA
