>Addgene plasmid #76899 | PRKCG gRNA (BRDN0001146492) | addgene partial sequence | sequence record 186725 | hU6-F
ACGTAGAAAGTAATAATTTCTTGGGTAGTTTGCAGTTTTAAAATTATGTTTTAAAATGGACTATCATATG
CTTACCGTAACTTGAAAGTATTTCGATTTCTTGGCTTTATATATCTTGTGGAAAGGACGAAACACCGCTC
TACGGGCTTGTGCACCAGTTTTAGAGCTAGAAATAGCAAGTTAAAATAAGGCTAGTCCGTTATCAACTTG
AAAAAGTGGCACCGAGTCGGTGCTTTTTTAAGCTTGGCGTAACTAGATCTTGAGACAAATGGCAGTATTC
ATCCACAATTTTAAAAGAAAAGGGGGGATTGGGGGGTACAGTGCAGGGGAAAGAATAGTAGACATAATAG
CAACAGACATACAAACTAAAGAATTACAAAAACAAATTACAAAAATTCAAAATTTTCGGGTTTATTACAG
GGACAGCAGAGATCCACTTTGGCGCCGGCTCGAGGGGGCCCGGGTGCAAAGATGGATAAAGTTTTAAACA
GAGAGGAATCTTTGCAGCTAATGGACCTTCTAGGTCTTGAAAGGAGTGGGAATTGGCTCCGGTGCCCGTC
AGTGGGCAGA
